Addgene plasmid #160911: pPAP004
Purpose: E.coli/ P.pastoris shuttle plasmid for episomal expression in P.pastoris
Depositing lab: Sylvestre Marillonnet. Depositing organization: Leibniz Institute of Plant Biochemistry (IPB). Publication: Improving the Heterologous Production of Fungal Peroxygenases through an Episomal Pichia pastoris Promoter and Signal Peptide Shuffling System. Pullmann P, Weissenborn MJ. ACS Synth Biol. 2021 Jun 2. doi: 10.1021/acssynbio.0c00641. PubMed 34075757.
Backbone
  Vector backbone: pPAP001
  Vector type: Yeast Expression
  Selectable markers: Hygromycin
Growth in bacteria
  Bacterial resistance: Ampicillin, 100 μg/mL
  Growth temperature: 37°C
  Growth strain: DH5alpha
  Copy number: High Copy
Gene/Insert
  Gene/Insert name: lacZ selection cassette
  Species: Pichia pastoris
  Cloning method: Restriction Enzyme; 5′ cloning site Unknown (unknown if destroyed)
Terms and licenses: Academic/Nonprofit Terms; Industry Terms: Not Available to Industry
Depositor comments: Please visit https://www.biorxiv.org/content/10.1101/2020.12.23.424034v1 for bioRxiv preprint.
How to cite: pPAP004 was a gift from Sylvestre Marillonnet (Addgene plasmid # 160911 ; http://n2t.net/addgene:160911 ; RRID:Addgene_160911)
