[The description below was written by a language model from this plasmid's Addgene catalogue record and pLannotate feature annotations shown in this document.]
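Description:
pPAP004 is a 4.7 kb E. coli/Pichia pastoris shuttle plasmid built on the pPAP001 backbone and intended for episomal, rather than genome-integrated, expression in P. pastoris. In bacteria it is maintained through a high-copy ColE1/pUC-type origin and selected with ampicillin via the β-lactamase gene and its native promoter. In yeast, selection relies on the hphMX6 cassette, which confers hygromycin resistance and ends in the Ashbya gossypii TEF terminator. The automated annotation does not identify any yeast autonomous replication element, even though one would be expected for episomal maintenance. Several stretches of the sequence are unannotated, so the record leaves the identity of that element unstated.

The recorded insert is a lacZ selection cassette. The feature table shows the typical pUC-derived arrangement: a remnant of lacI, the CAP binding site, the lac promoter and operator, a pUC18/19 multiple cloning site, and a lacZα fragment. Such a cassette normally serves as a replaceable placeholder. Colonies carrying the unmodified plasmid turn blue on indicator plates, whereas clones in which the cassette has been exchanged for incoming parts are white, giving a simple visual screen. No Pichia promoter, secretion signal, gene of interest or expression terminator is annotated, which suggests these are supplied during cloning. The specific cloning sites are not given in the record.

The associated publication describes an episomal P. pastoris system for shuffling promoters and signal peptides to improve heterologous production of fungal peroxygenases. This fits use of pPAP004 as an acceptor vector in that workflow.
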