Features (pLannotate 1.2.2; 12 found; start..end, strand, type, name):
      8..50      +  CDS            lacI (fragment): lac repressor; lacI; The lac repressor binds to the lac operator to inhibit transcription in E. coli. This inhibition can be relieved by adding lactose or isopropyl-β-D-thiogalactopyranoside (IPTG).
     63..84      +  protein_bind   CAP binding site: CAP binding activates transcription in the presence of cAMP. E. coli catabolite activator protein
     99..129     +  promoter       lac promoter: promoter for the E. coli lac operon
    137..153     +  protein_bind   lac operator: The lac repressor binds to the lac operator to inhibit transcription in E. coli. This inhibition can be relieved by adding lactose or isopropyl-β-D-thiogalactopyranoside (IPTG). lac repressor encoded by lacI
    190..246     -  misc_feature   MCS: pUC18/19 multiple cloning site
    243..400     +  CDS            lacZα (fragment): LacZα fragment of β-galactosidase; lacZ fragment
    406..505     -  misc_feature   bom (fragment): basis of mobility region from pBR322
    818..2393    +  gene           hphMX6: yeast selectable marker conferring hygromycin resistance
   2196..2393    +  terminator     TEF terminator: Ashbya gossypii TEF terminator
   2868..2939    +  promoter       AmpR promoter: bla
   2940..3800    +  CDS            AmpR: β-lactamase; bla; confers resistance to ampicillin, carbenicillin, and related antibiotics
   4012..4600    +  rep_origin     ori: high-copy-number ColE1/pMB1/pBR322/pUC origin of replication
>Addgene plasmid #160911 | pPAP004 | addgene full sequence | sequence record 316761 | Addgene NGS Result
TGAGACCGCAGCTGGCACGACAGGTTTCCCGACTGGAAAGCGGGCAGTGAGCGCAACGCAATTAATGTGA
GTTAGCTCACTCATTAGGCACCCCAGGCTTTACACTTTATGCTTCCGGCTCGTATGTTGTGTGGAATTGT
GAGCGGATAACAATTTCACACAGGAAACAGCTATGACCATGATTACGCCAAGCTTGCATGCCTGCAGGTC
GACTCTAGAGGATCCCCGGGTACCGAGCTCGAATTCACTGGCCGTCGTTTTACAACGTCGTGACTGGGAA
AACCCTGGCGTTACCCAACTTAATCGCCTTGCAGCACATCCCCCTTTCGCCAGCTGGCGTAATAGCGAAG
AGGCCCGCACCGATCGCCCTTCCCAACAGTTGCGCAGCCTGAATGGCGAATGGCGCCTGATGCGGTATTT
TCTCCTTACGCATCTGTGCGGTATTTCACACCGCATATGGTGCACTCTCAGTACAATCTGCTCTGATGCC
GCATAGTTAAGCCAGCCCCGACACCCGCCAACACCCGCTGACGCGCCCTGACGGGCTTGTCTGCTCCCGG
CATCCGCTTACAGACAAGCTGTGACGGTCTCAGCTTTCGATTTGTATGTGAAATAGCTGAAATTCGAAAA
TTTCATTATGGCTGTATCTACTTTAGCGTATTAGGCATTTGAGCATTGGCTTGAACAATGCGGGCTGTAG
TGTGTCACCAAAGAAACCATTCGGGTTCGGATCTGGAAGTCCTCATCACGTGATGCCGATCTCGTGTATT
TTATTTTCAGATAACACCTGAGGACTTTTACATTGTCTTCAATACAGGACATGGAGGCCCAGAATACCCT
CCTTGACAGTCTTGACGTGCGCAGCTCAGGGGCATGATGTGACTGTCGCCCGTACATTTAGCCCATACAT
CCCCATGTATAATCATTTGCATCCATACATTTTGATGGCCGCACGGCGCGAAGCAAAAATTACGGCTCCT
CGCTGCAGACGTGCGAGCAGGGAAACGCTCCCCTCACAGACGCGTTGAATTGTCCCCACGCCGCGCCCCT
GTAGAGAAATATAAAAGGTTAGGATTTGCCACTGAGGTTCTTCTTTCATATACTTCCTTTTAAAATCTTG
CTAGGATACAGTTCTCACATCACATCCGAACATAAACAACCATGGGTAAAAAGCCTGAACTCACCGCGAC
GTCTGTCGAGAAGTTTCTGATCGAAAAGTTCGACAGCGTCTCCGACCTGATGCAGCTCTCGGAGGGCGAA
GAATCTCGTGCTTTCAGCTTCGATGTAGGAGGGCGTGGATATGTCCTGCGGGTAAATAGCTGCGCCGATG
GTTTCTACAAAGATCGTTATGTTTATCGGCACTTTGCATCGGCCGCGCTCCCGATTCCGGAAGTGCTTGA
CATTGGGGAATTCAGCGAGAGCCTGACCTATTGCATCTCCCGCCGTGCACAGGGTGTCACGTTGCAAGAC
CTCCCTGAAACCGAACTGCCCGCTGTTCTGCAGCCGGTCGCGGAGGCCATGGATGCGATCGCTGCGGCCG
ATCTTAGCCAGACGAGCGGGTTCGGCCCATTCGGACCGCAAGGAATCGGTCAATACACTACATGGCGTGA
TTTCATATGCGCGATTGCTGATCCCCATGTGTATCACTGGCAAACTGTGATGGACGACACCGTCAGTGCG
TCCGTCGCGCAGGCTCTCGATGAGCTGATGCTTTGGGCCGAGGACTGCCCCGAAGTCCGGCACCTCGTGC
ACGCGGATTTCGGCTCCAACAATGTCCTGACGGACAATGGCCGCATAACAGCGGTCATTGACTGGAGCGA
GGCGATGTTCGGGGATTCCCAATACGAGGTCGCCAACATCTTCTTCTGGAGGCCGTGGTTGGCTTGTATG
GAGCAGCAGACGCGCTACTTCGAGCGGAGGCATCCGGAGCTTGCAGGATCGCCGCGGCTCCGGGCGTATA
TGCTCCGCATTGGTCTTGACCAACTCTATCAGAGCTTGGTTGACGGCAATTTCGATGATGCAGCTTGGGC
GCAGGGTCGATGCGACGCAATCGTCCGATCCGGAGCCGGGACTGTCGGGCGTACACAAATCGCCCGCAGA
AGCGCGGCCGTCTGGACCGATGGCTGTGTAGAAGTACTCGCCGATAGTGGAAACCGACGCCCCAGCACTC
GTCCGAGGGCAAAGGAATAATCAGTACTGACAATAAAAAGATTCTTGTTTTCAAGAACTTGTCATTTGTA
TAGTTTTTTTATATTGTAGTTGTTCTATTTTAATCAAATGTTAGCGTGATTTATATTTTTTTTCGCCTCG
ACATCATCTGCCCAGATGCGAAGTTAAGTGCGCAGAAAGTAATATCATGCGTCAATCGTATGTGAATGCT
GGTCGCTATACTGGGAGTTCAACATCTTTGGATAATATCAGAATGAGAAAGAACAGATACGCAGTACGTT
TTTTGGTGAGCTCTTTGCACTTCTTTAGTTCTTTCCATCAATATCAGTTGCTTATGCACTTATGACTAAT
ATTGATGTTTAACTTCAATATCTTTAAACTTTTGTTCTTCCCGACGTTCATTAAGAATACTAATACACTT
TAATAATTAGTTTAATATTTGTTTCTATATAATGACATTTAATTAAAAAAGATAAAATATAAAAACATCA
TAATAACTCACCAGAGGTTAAGAACAAAAAAACAAATTAGATATCTGCTAATCCAATATAGTTAAATCAA
TCTTTCCTTGGTATAATGGGTATATTACATATATTTCAAGGACCGACACTCCTACCAAATATCTAAAATT
TACCATATTAACATAACATGTATATAAACGTCAAATCATAATCAGCACTACCGAATTTTTCTAAATACAT
TCAAATATGTATCCGCTCATGAGACAATAACCCTGATAAATGCTTCAATAATATTGAAAAAGGAAGAGTA
TGAGTATTCAACATTTCCGTGTCGCCCTTATTCCCTTTTTTGCGGCATTTTGCCTTCCTGTTTTTGCTCA
CCCAGAAACGCTGGTGAAAGTAAAAGATGCTGAAGATCAGTTGGGTGCACGAGTGGGTTACATCGAACTG
GATCTCAACAGCGGTAAGATCCTTGAGAGTTTTCGCCCCGAAGAACGTTTTCCAATGATGAGCACTTTTA
AAGTTCTGCTATGTGGCGCGGTATTATCCCGTATTGACGCCGGGCAAGAGCAACTCGGTCGCCGCATACA
CTATTCTCAGAATGACTTGGTTGAGTACTCACCAGTCACAGAAAAGCATCTTACGGATGGCATGACAGTA
AGAGAATTATGCAGTGCTGCCATAACCATGAGTGATAACACTGCGGCCAACTTACTTCTGACAACGATCG
GAGGACCGAAGGAGCTAACCGCTTTTTTGCACAACATGGGGGATCATGTAACTCGCCTTGATCGTTGGGA
ACCGGAGCTGAATGAAGCCATACCAAACGACGAGCGTGACACCACGATGCCTGTAGCAATGGCAACAACG
TTGCGCAAACTATTAACTGGCGAACTACTTACTCTAGCTTCCCGGCAACAATTAATAGACTGGATGGAGG
CGGATAAAGTTGCAGGACCACTTCTGCGCTCGGCCCTTCCGGCTGGCTGGTTTATTGCTGATAAATCTGG
AGCCGGTGAGCGTGGTTCTCGCGGTATCATTGCAGCACTGGGGCCAGATGGTAAGCCCTCCCGTATCGTA
GTTATCTACACGACGGGGAGTCAGGCAACTATGGATGAACGAAATAGACAGATCGCTGAGATAGGTGCCT
CACTGATTAAGCATTGGTAATTTCGCGTATCCAACGGCTGCCCAGGCAGCCGTTTTTATTCCTGTCAGAC
CAAGTTTACTCATATATACTTTAGATTGATTTAAAACTTCATTTTTAATTTAAAAGGATCTAGGTGAAGA
TCCTTTTTGATAATCTCATGACCAAAATCCCTTAACGTGAGTTTTCGTTCCACTGAGCGTCAGACCCCGT
AGAAAAGATCAAAGGATCTTCTTGAGATCCTTTTTTTCTGCGCGTAATCTGCTGCTTGCAAACAAAAAAA
CCACCGCTACCAGCGGTGGTTTGTTTGCCGGATCAAGAGCTACCAACTCTTTTTCCGAAGGTAACTGGCT
TCAGCAGAGCGCAGATACCAAATACTGTTCTTCTAGTGTAGCCGTAGTTAGGCCACCACTTCAAGAACTC
TGTAGCACCGCCTACATACCTCGCTCTGCTAATCCTGTTACCAGTGGCTGCTGCCAGTGGCGATAAGTCG
TGTCTTACCGGGTTGGACTCAAGACGATAGTTACCGGATAAGGCGCAGCGGTCGGGCTGAACGGGGGGTT
CGTGCACACAGCCCAGCTTGGAGCGAACGACCTACACCGAACTGAGATACCTACAGCGTGAGCTATGAGA
AAGCGCCACGCTTCCCGAAGGGAGAAAGGCGGACAGGTATCCGGTAAGCGGCAGGGTCGGAACAGGAGAG
CGCACGAGGGAGCTTCCAGGGGGAAACGCCTGGTATCTTTATAGTCCTGTCGGGTTTCGCCACCTCTGAC
TTGAGCGTCGATTTTTGTGATGCTCGTCAGGGGGGCGGAGCCTATGGAAAAACGCCAGCAACGCGGCCTT
TTTACGGTTCCTGCCTTTTTCAATGGGTAATAACTGATATAATTAAATTGAACGGAAGACAAAACG
